>Addgene plasmid #65696 | pYNL-C1_RhoB | addgene full sequence | sequence record 115490 | Addgene assembled full plasmid sequence
TAGTTATTAATAGTAATCAATTACGGGGTCATTAGTTCATAGCCCATATATGGAGTTCCGCGTTACATAA
CTTACGGTAAATGGCCCGCCTGGCTGACCGCCCAACGACCCCCGCCCATTGACGTCAATAATGACGTATG
TTCCCATAGTAACGCCAATAGGGACTTTCCATTGACGTCAATGGGTGGAGTATTTACGGTAAACTGCCCA
CTTGGCAGTACATCAAGTGTATCATATGCCAAGTACGCCCCCTATTGACGTCAATGACGGTAAATGGCCC
GCCTGGCATTATGCCCAGTACATGACCTTATGGGACTTTCCTACTTGGCAGTACATCTACGTATTAGTCA
TCGCTATTACCATGGTGATGCGGTTTTGGCAGTACATCAATGGGCGTGGATAGCGGTTTGACTCACGGGG
ATTTCCAAGTCTCCACCCCATTGACGTCAATGGGAGTTTGTTTTGGCACCAAAATCAACGGGACTTTCCA
AAATGTCGTAACAACTCCGCCCCATTGACGCAAATGGGCGGTAGGCGTGTACGGTGGGAGGTCTATATAA
GCAGAGCTGGTTTAGTGAACCGTCAGATCCGCTAGCGCCACCATGGTGAGCAAGGGCGAGGAGCTGTTCA
CCGGGGTGGTGCCCATCCTGGTCGAGCTGGACGGCGACGTAAACGGCCACAAGTTCAGCGTGTCCGGCGA
GGGCGAGGGCGATGCCACCTACGGCAAGCTGACCCTGAAGCTGATCTGCACCACCGGCAAGCTGCCCGTG
CCCTGGCCCACCCTCGTGACCACCCTGGGCTACGGCCTGCAGTGCTTCGCCCGCTACCCCGACCACATGA
AGCAGCACGACTTCTTCAAGTCCGCCATGCCCGAAGGCTACGTCCAGGAGCGCACCATCTTCTTCAAGGA
CGACGGCAACTACAAGACCCGCGCCGAGGTGAAGTTCGAGGGCGACACCCTGGTGAACCGCATCGAGCTG
AAGGGCATCGACTTCAAGGAGGACGGCAACATCCTGGGGCACAAGCTGGAGTACAACTACAACAGCCACA
ACGTCTATATCACCGCCGACAAGCAGAAGAACGGCATCAAGGCCAACTTCAAGATCCGCCACAACATCGA
GGACGGCGGCGTGCAGCTCGCCGACCACTACCAGCAGAACACCCCCATCGGCGACGGCCCCGTGCTGCTG
CCCGACAACCACTACCTGAGCTACCAGTCCAAGCTGAGCAAAGACCCCAACGAGAAGCGCGATCACATGG
TCCTGCTGGAGTTCGTGACCGCCGCCGGGGGTACCAAGGTGTACGACCCCGAGCAGAGGAAGAGGATGAT
CACCGGCCCCCAGTGGTGGGCCAGGTGCAAGCAGATGAACGTGCTGGACAGCTTCATCAACTACTACGAC
AGCGAGAAGCACGCCGAGAACGCCGTGATCTTCCTGCACGGCAACGCCACTAGCAGCTACCTGTGGAGGC
ACGTGGTGCCCCACATCGAGCCCGTGGCCAGGTGCATCATCCCCGATCTGATCGGCATGGGCAAGAGCGG
CAAGAGCGGCAACGGCAGCTACAGGCTGCTGGACCACTACAAGTACCTGACCGCCTGGTTCGAGCTTCTG
AACCTGCCCAAGAAGATCATCTTCGTGGGCCACGACTGGGGCGCCGCCCTGGCCTTCCACTACGCCTACG
AGCACCAGGACAGGATCAAGGCCATCGTGCACATGGAGAGCGTGGTGGACGTGATCGAGAGCTGGGACGA
GTGGCCAGACATCGAGGAGGACATCGCCCTGATCAAGAGCGAGGAGGGCGAGAAGATGGTGCTGGAGAAC
AACTTCTTCGTGGAGACCGTGCTGCCCAGCAAGATCATGAGAAAGCTGGAGCCCGAGGAGTTCGCCGCCT
ACCTGGAGCCCTTCAAGGAGAAGGGCGAGGTGAGAAGACCCACCCTGAGCTGGCCCAGAGAGATCCCCCT
GGTGAAGGGCGGCAAGCCCGACGTGGTGCAGATCGTGAGAAACTACAACGCCTACCTGAGAGCCAGCGAC
GACCTGCCCAAGCTGTTCATCGAGGGCGACCCCGGCTTCTTCAGCAACGCCATCGTGGAGGGCGCCAAGA
AGTTCCCCAACACCGAGTTCGTGAAGGTGAAGGGCCTGCACTTCCTCCAGGAGGACGCCCCCGACGAGAT
GGGCAAGTACATCAAGAGCTTCGTGGAGAGAGTGCTGAAGAACGAGCAGTCCGGACTCAGATCTCGAGCT
CAAGCTTCGAATTCCGAGCAGAAGCTGATCTCCGAGGAGGACCTGAACCGGAAGAAACTGGTGGTTGTTG
GTGATGGAGCCTGTGGAAAGACATGCTTGCTCATAGTCTTCAGCAAGGACGAGTTCCCAGAGGTGTATGT
GCCCACAGTGTTTGAGAACTATGTGGCAGATATCGAGGTGGATGGAAAGCAGGTAGAGTTGGCTTTGTGG
GACACAGCTGGCCAGGAGGACTACGACCGCCTGCGGCCGCTCTCCTACCCGGACACCGACGTCATTCTCA
TGTGCTTCTCGGTGGACAGCCCGGACTCGCTGGAGAACATCCCCGAGAAGTGGGTCCCCGAGGTGAAGCA
CTTCTGTCCCAATGTGCCCATCATCCTGGTGGCCAACAAAAAAGACCTGCGCAGCGACGAGCATGTCCGC
ACAGAGCTGGCCCGCATGAAGCAGGAACCCGTTCGCACGGATGACGGCCGCGCCATGGCCGTGCGCATCC
AAGCCTACGACTACCTCGAGTGCTCTGCCAAGACCAAGGAAGGCGTGCGCGAGGTCTTCGAGACGGCCAC
GCGCGCCGCGCTGCAGAAGCGCTACGGCTCCCAGAACGGCTGCATCAACTGCTGCAAGGTGCTATGAGTC
GACGGTACCGCGGGCCCGGGATCCACCGGATCTAGATAACTGATCATAATCAGCCATACCACATTTGTAG
AGGTTTTACTTGCTTTAAAAAACCTCCCACACCTCCCCCTGAACCTGAAACATAAAATGAATGCAATTGT
TGTTGTTAACTTGTTTATTGCAGCTTATAATGGTTACAAATAAAGCAATAGCATCACAAATTTCACAAAT
AAAGCATTTTTTTCACTGCATTCTAGTTGTGGTTTGTCCAAACTCATCAATGTATCTTAACGCGTAAATT
GTAAGCGTTAATATTTTGTTAAAATTCGCGTTAAATTTTTGTTAAATCAGCTCATTTTTTAACCAATAGG
CCGAAATCGGCAAAATCCCTTATAAATCAAAAGAATAGACCGAGATAGGGT
[37 nt withheld, positions 3272-3308]
AAAGAACGTGGACTCCAACGTCAAAGG
[49 nt withheld, positions 3336-3384]
T
[91 nt withheld, positions 3386-3476]
G
[124 nt withheld, positions 3478-3601]
CAGGTGGCACTTTTCGGGGAAATGTGCGCGGAACCCCTATTTGTTTATTTTTCTAAATACATTCAAATAT
GTATCCGCTCATGAGACAATAACCCTGATAAATGCTTCAATAATATTGAAAAAGGAAGAGTCCTGAGGCG
GAAAGAACCAGCTGTGGAATGTGTGTCAGTTAGGGTGTGGAAAGTCCCCAGGCTCCCCAGCAGGCAGAAG
TATGCAAAGCATGCATCTCAATTAGTCAGCAACCAGGTGTGGAAAGTCCCCAGGCTCCCCAGCAGGCAGA
AGTATGCAAAGCATGCATCTCAATTAGTCAGCAACCATAGTCCCGCCCCTAACTCCGCCCATCCCGCCCC
TAACTCCGCCCAGTTCCGCCCATTCTCCGCCCCATGGCTGACTAATTTTTTTTATTTATGCAGAGGCCGA
GGCCGCCTCGGCCTCTGAGCTATTCCAGAAGTAGTGAGGAGGCTTTTTTGGAGGCCTAGGCTTTTGCAAA
GATCGATCAAGAGACAGGATGAGGATCGTTTCGCATGATTGAACAAGATGGATTGCACGCAGGTTCTCCG
GCCGCTTGGGTGGAGAGGCTATTCGGCTATGACTGGGCACAACAGACAATCGGCTGCTCTGATGCCGCCG
TGTTCCGGCTGTCAGCGCAGGGGCGCCCGGTTCTTTTTGTCAAGACCGACCTGTCCGGTGCCCTGAATGA
ACTGCAAGACGAGGCAGCGCGGCTATCGTGGCTGGCCACGACGGGCGTTCCTTGCGCAGCTGTGCTCGAC
GTTGTCACTGAAGCGGGAAGGGACTGGCTGCTATTGGGCGAAGTGCCGGGGCAGGATCTCCTGTCATCTC
ACCTTGCTCCTGCCGAGAAAGTATCCATCATGGCTGATGCAATGCGGCGGCTGCATACGCTTGATCCGGC
TACCTGCCCATTCGACCACCAAGCGAAACATCGCATCGAGCGAGCACGTACTCGGATGGAAGCCGGTCTT
GTCGATCAGGATGATCTGGACGAAGAGCATCAGGGGCTCGCGCCAGCCGAACTGTTCGCCAGGCTCAAGG
CGAGCATGCCCGACGGCGAGGATCTCGTCGTGACCCATGGCGATGCCTGCTTGCCGAATATCATGGTGGA
AAATGGCCGCTTTTCTGGATTCATCGACTGTGGCCGGCTGGGTGTGGCGGACCGCTATCAGGACATAGCG
TTGGCTACCCGTGATATTGCTGAAGAGCTTGGCGGCGAATGGGCTGACCGCTTCCTCGTGCTTTACGGTA
TCGCCGCTCCCGATTCGCAGCGCATCGCCTTCTATCGCCTTCTTGACGAGTTCTTCTGAGCGGGACTCTG
GGGTTCGAAATGACCGACCAAGCGACGCCCAACCTGCCATCACGAGATTTCGATTCCACCGCCGCCTTCT
ATGAAAGGTTGGGCTTCGGAATCGTTTTCCGGGACGCCGGCTGGATGATCCTCCAGCGCGGGGATCTCAT
GCTGGAGTTCTTCGCCCACCCTAGGGGGAGGCTAACTGAAACACGGAAGGAGACAATACCGGAAGGAACC
CGCGCTATGACGGCAATAAAAAGACAGAATAAAACGCACGGTGTTGGGTCGTTTGTTCATAAACGCGGGG
TTCGGTCCCAGGGCTGGCACTCTGTCGATACCCCACCGAGACCCCATTGGGGCCAATACGCCCGCGTTTC
TTCCTTTTCCCCACCCCACCCCCCAAGTTCGGGTGAAGGCCCAGGGCTCGCAGCCAACGTCGGGGCGGCA
GGCCCTGCCATAGCCTCAGGTTACTCATATATACTTTAGATTGATTTAAAACTTCATTTTTAATTTAAAA
GGATCTAGGTGAAGATCCTTTTTGATAATCTCATGACCAAAATCCCTTAACGTGAGTTTTCGTTCCACTG
AGCGTCAGACCCCGTAGAAAAGATCAAAGGATCTTCTTGAGATCCTTTTTTTCTGCGCGTAATCTGCTGC
TTGCAAACAAAAAAACCACCGCTACCAGCGGTGGTTTGTTTGCCGGATCAAGAGCTACCAACTCTTTTTC
CGAAGGTAACTGGCTTCAGCAGAGCGCAGATACCAAATACTGTCCTTCTAGTGTAGCCGTAGTTAGGCCA
CCACTTCAAGAACTCTGTAGCACCGCCTACATACCTCGCTCTGCTAATCCTGTTACCAGTGGCTGCTGCC
AGTGGCGATAAGTCGTGTCTTACCGGGTTGGACTCAAGACGATAGTTACCGGATAAGGCGCAGCGGTCGG
GCTGAACGGGGGGTTCGTGCACACAGCCCAGCTTGGAGCGAACGACCTACACCGAACTGAGATACCTACA
GCGTGAGCTATGAGAAAGCGCCACGCTTCCCGAAGGGAGAAAGGCGGACAGGTATCCGGTAAGCGGCAGG
GTCGGAACAGGAGAGCGCACGAGGGAGCTTCCAGGGGGAAACGCCTGGTATCTTTATAGTCCTGTCGGGT
TTCGCCACCTCTGACTTGAGCGTCGATTTTTGTGATGCTCGTCAGGGGGGCGGAGCCTATGGAAAAACGC
CAGCAACGCGGCCTTTTTACGGTTCCTGGCCTTTTGCTGGCCTTTTGCTCACATGTTCTTTCCTGCGTTA
TCCCCTGATTCTGTGGATAACCGTATTACCGCCATGCAT
Features (pLannotate 1.2.2; 17 found; start..end, strand, type, name):
     61..364     +  enhancer       CMV enhancer: human cytomegalovirus immediate early enhancer
    365..568     +  promoter       CMV promoter: human cytomegalovirus (CMV) immediate early promoter
    603..1295    +  CDS            mVenus: mVenus is a basic (constitutively fluorescent) yellow fluorescent protein published in 2006, derived from Aequorea victoria. It is reported to be a rapidly-maturing monomer with moderate acid sensitivity.
   1293..2219    +  CDS            LUCI_RENRE: Experimental evidence at protein level: Swiss-Prot protein existence level 1. Upon binding the substrate, the enzyme catalyzes an oxygenation, producing a very short-lived hydroperoxide that cyclizes into a dioxetanone structure, which collapses, releasing a CO(2) molecule. The spontaneous breakdown of the dioxetanone releases the energy (about 50 kcal/mole) that is necessary to generate the excited state of the coelenteramide product, which is the singlet form of the monoanion. In vivo the product undergoes the process of nonradiative energy transfer to an accessory protein, a green fluoresce
   2220..2254    +  misc_feature   MCS (fragment): multiple cloning site
   2289..2864    +  CDS            RHOB: RHOB_HUMAN - Also known as ARH6, ARHB. Experimental evidence at protein level: Swiss-Prot protein existence level 1. Mediates apoptosis in neoplastically transformed cells after DNA damage. Not essential for development but affects cell adhesion and growth factor signaling in transformed cells. Plays a negative role in tumorigenesis as deletion causes tumor formation. Involved in intracellular protein trafficking of a number of proteins. Targets PKN1 to endosomes and is involved in trafficking of the EGF receptor from late endosomes to lysosomes. Also required for stability and nuclear traffic
   2867..2894    +  misc_feature   MCS (fragment): multiple cloning site
   2911..2995    +  CDS            large T antigen (fragment): large T antigen from SV40 (simian virus 40)
   3018..3139    +  polyA_signal   SV40 poly(A) signal: SV40 polyadenylation signal
   3173..3601    -  rep_origin     f1 ori (sequence partly withheld): f1 bacteriophage origin of replication; arrow indicates direction of (+) strand synthesis
   3628..3732    +  promoter       AmpR promoter: bla
   3734..4091    +  promoter       SV40 promoter: SV40 enhancer and early promoter
   4126..4920    +  CDS            NeoR/KanR: aminoglycoside phosphotransferase from Tn5; aph(3')-II (or nptII); confers resistance to neomycin, kanamycin, and G418 (Geneticin®)
   4941..5093    +  CDS            ble (fragment): BLE_KLEPN - Experimental evidence at protein level: Swiss-Prot protein existence level 1. Binding protein with a strong affinity to the bleomycin family of antibiotics. Binds to CL990; an antimitotic-antibiotic compound. From Klebsiella pneumoniae.
   5152..5199    +  polyA_signal   HSV TK poly(A) signal: herpes simplex virus thymidine kinase polyadenylation signal (Cole and Stacy, 1985)
   5290..5306    -  polyA_signal   bGH poly(A) signal (fragment): bovine growth hormone polyadenylation signal
   5528..6116    +  rep_origin     ori: high-copy-number ColE1/pMB1/pBR322/pUC origin of replication
