[The description below was written by a language model from this plasmid's Addgene catalogue record and pLannotate feature annotations shown in this document.]
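Description:
pYNL-C1_RhoB is a mammalian expression plasmid of about 6.2 kb built on the pYNL-C1 backbone, a C1-style fusion vector in which the gene of interest is cloned downstream of, and in frame with, the tag. It is propagated in E. coli from a high-copy ColE1/pUC-type origin and also carries an f1 phage origin. A single Tn5 aminoglycoside phosphotransferase gene (NeoR/KanR) serves both hosts: a bacterial bla-type promoter drives it for kanamycin selection in bacteria, and the SV40 enhancer/early promoter drives it for G418 selection in mammalian cells, with an HSV TK polyadenylation signal terminating the cassette. Short annotated fragments of ble, SV40 large T antigen and a bGH poly(A) signal appear to be backbone remnants rather than functional parts.

The expression unit uses the human CMV immediate-early enhancer and promoter to drive a single fusion protein, terminated by the SV40 poly(A) signal. The N-terminal portion is YNL (yellow Nano-lantern), annotated here as an mVenus coding sequence joined directly to Renilla luciferase. In this design, energy from the luciferase reaction is transferred to the yellow fluorescent protein, giving bright yellow luminescence without excitation light. Human RhoB, a small GTPase associated with endosomes and intracellular trafficking, was inserted between the EcoRI and SalI sites of the multiple cloning site, both of which are retained. The depositor notes that the RhoB sequence begins at residue R5, so the first few amino acids are absent. Part of the plasmid derives from a commercial endosome-marker vector, consistent with use of the fusion as a luminescent label for RhoB-associated compartments in live-cell, multicolour luminescence imaging.
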