Addgene plasmid #65696: pYNL-C1_RhoB
Purpose: Expresses YNL-RhoB in mammalian cells
Depositing lab: Yasushi Okada. Depositing organization: RIKEN Quantitative Biology Center (QBiC). Publication: Expanded palette of Nano-lanterns for real-time multicolor luminescence imaging. Takai A, Nakano M, Saito K, Haruno R, Watanabe TM, Ohyanagi T, Jin T, Okada Y, Nagai T. Proc Natl Acad Sci U S A. 2015 Apr 7;112(14):4352-6. doi: 10.1073/pnas.1418468112. Epub 2015 Mar 23. PubMed 25831507.
Backbone
  Vector backbone: pYNL-C1
  Backbone manufacturer: Addgene #64306
  Backbone size w/o insert (bp): 5600
  Total vector size (bp): 6200
  Vector type: Mammalian Expression, Luciferase
  Selectable markers: Neomycin (select with G418)
Growth in bacteria
  Bacterial resistance: Kanamycin, 50 μg/mL
  Growth temperature: 37°C
  Growth strain: DH5alpha
  Copy number: High Copy
Gene/Insert
  Gene/Insert name: RhoB
  Species: H. sapiens (human)
  Insert size (bp): 600
  Entrez Gene: RHOB (a.k.a. ARH6, ARHB, MST081, MSTP081, RHOH6)
  Promoter: CMV
  Tag / fusion protein: YNL (N terminal on backbone)
  Cloning method: Restriction Enzyme; 5′ cloning site EcoRI (not destroyed); 3′ cloning site SalI (not destroyed)
  Sequencing primers: 5′ GAGTTCGTGAAGGTGAAGGGCC; 3′ EBV Reverse
Resource information
  A portion of this plasmid was derived from a plasmid made by: Nano-lantern/pcDNA3 (gifted from Dr Takeharu Nagai), pAcGFP1-Endo (Clontech)
Terms and licenses: Academic/Nonprofit Terms; Industry Terms: Not Available to Industry
Depositor comments: Note: RhoB starts at amino acid R5
How to cite: pYNL-C1_RhoB was a gift from Yasushi Okada (Addgene plasmid # 65696 ; http://n2t.net/addgene:65696 ; RRID:Addgene_65696)
