>Addgene plasmid #65696 | pYNL-C1_RhoB | depositor partial sequence | sequence record 111670 | pYNL-C1
TAGTTATTAATAGTAATCAATTACGGGGTCATTAGTTCATAGCCCATATATGGAGTTCCGCGTTACATAA
CTTACGGTAAATGGCCCGCCTGGCTGACCGCCCAACGACCCCCGCCCATTGACGTCAATAATGACGTATG
TTCCCATAGTAACGCCAATAGGGACTTTCCATTGACGTCAATGGGTGGAGTATTTACGGTAAACTGCCCA
CTTGGCAGTACATCAAGTGTATCATATGCCAAGTACGCCCCCTATTGACGTCAATGACGGTAAATGGCCC
GCCTGGCATTATGCCCAGTACATGACCTTATGGGACTTTCCTACTTGGCAGTACATCTACGTATTAGTCA
TCGCTATTACCATGGTGATGCGGTTTTGGCAGTACATCAATGGGCGTGGATAGCGGTTTGACTCACGGGG
ATTTCCAAGTCTCCACCCCATTGACGTCAATGGGAGTTTGTTTTGGCACCAAAATCAACGGGACTTTCCA
AAATGTCGTAACAACTCCGCCCCATTGACGCAAATGGGCGGTAGGCGTGTACGGTGGGAGGTCTATATAA
GCAGAGCTGGTTTAGTGAACCGTCAGATCCGCTAGCGCCACCATGGTGAGCAAGGGCGAGGAGCTGTTCA
CCGGGGTGGTGCCCATCCTGGTCGAGCTGGACGGCGACGTAAACGGCCACAAGTTCAGCGTGTCCGGCGA
GGGCGAGGGCGATGCCACCTACGGCAAGCTGACCCTGAAGCTGATCTGCACCACCGGCAAGCTGCCCGTG
CCCTGGCCCACCCTCGTGACCACCCTGGGCTACGGCCTGCAGTGCTTCGCCCGCTACCCCGACCACATGA
AGCAGCACGACTTCTTCAAGTCCGCCATGCCCGAAGGCTACGTCCAGGAGCGCACCATCTTCTTCAAGGA
CGACGGCAACTACAAGACCCGCGCCGAGGTGAAGTTCGAGGGCGACACCCTGGTGAACCGCATCGAGCTG
AAGGGCATCGACTTCAAGGAGGACGGCAACATCCTGGGGCACAAGCTGGAGTACAACTACAACAGCCACA
ACGTCTATATCACCGCCGACAAGCAGAAGAACGGCATCAAGGCCAACTTCAAGATCCGCCACAACATCGA
GGACGGCGGCGTGCAGCTCGCCGACCACTACCAGCAGAACACCCCCATCGGCGACGGCCCCGTGCTGCTG
CCCGACAACCACTACCTGAGCTACCAGTCCAAGCTGAGCAAAGACCCCAACGAGAAGCGCGATCACATGG
TCCTGCTGGAGTTCGTGACCGCCGCCGGGGGTACCAAGGTGTACGACCCCGAGCAGAGGAAGAGGATGAT
CACCGGCCCCCAGTGGTGGGCCAGGTGCAAGCAGATGAACGTGCTGGACAGCTTCATCAACTACTACGAC
AGCGAGAAGCACGCCGAGAACGCCGTGATCTTCCTGCACGGCAACGCCACTAGCAGCTACCTGTGGAGGC
ACGTGGTGCCCCACATCGAGCCCGTGGCCAGGTGCATCATCCCCGATCTGATCGGCATGGGCAAGAGCGG
CAAGAGCGGCAACGGCAGCTACAGGCTGCTGGACCACTACAAGTACCTGACCGCCTGGTTCGAGCTTCTG
AACCTGCCCAAGAAGATCATCTTCGTGGGCCACGACTGGGGCGCCGCCCTGGCCTTCCACTACGCCTACG
AGCACCAGGACAGGATCAAGGCCATCGTGCACATGGAGAGCGTGGTGGACGTGATCGAGAGCTGGGACGA
GTGGCCAGACATCGAGGAGGACATCGCCCTGATCAAGAGCGAGGAGGGCGAGAAGATGGTGCTGGAGAAC
AACTTCTTCGTGGAGACCGTGCTGCCCAGCAAGATCATGAGAAAGCTGGAGCCCGAGGAGTTCGCCGCCT
ACCTGGAGCCCTTCAAGGAGAAGGGCGAGGTGAGAAGACCCACCCTGAGCTGGCCCAGAGAGATCCCCCT
GGTGAAGGGCGGCAAGCCCGACGTGGTGCAGATCGTGAGAAACTACAACGCCTACCTGAGAGCCAGCGAC
GACCTGCCCAAGCTGTTCATCGAGGGCGACCCCGGCTTCTTCAGCAACGCCATCGTGGAGGGCGCCAAGA
AGTTCCCCAACACCGAGTTCGTGAAGGTGAAGGGCCTGCACTTCCTCCAGGAGGACGCCCCCGACGAGAT
GGGCAAGTACATCAAGAGCTTCGTGGAGAGAGTGCTGAAGAACGAGCAGTCCGGACTCAGATCTCGAGCT
CAAGCTTCGAATTCTGCAGTCGACGGTACCGCGGGCCCGGGATCCACCGGATCTAGATAACTGATCATAA
TCAGCCATACCACATTTGTAGAGGTTTTACTTGCTTTAAAAAACCTCCCACACCTCCCCCTGAACCTGAA
ACATAAAATGAATGCAATTGTTGTTGTTAACTTGTTTATTGCAGCTTATAATGGTTACAAATAAAGCAAT
AGCATCACAAATTTCACAAATAAAGCATTTTTTTCACTGCATTCTAGTTGTGGTTTGTCCAAACTCATCA
ATGTATCTTAACGCGTAAATTGTAAGCGTTAATATTTTGTTAAAATTCGCGTTAAATTTTTGTTAAATCA
GCTCATTTTTTAACCAATAGGCCGAAATCGGCAAAATCCCTTATAAATCAAAAGAATAGACCGAGATAGG
GT
[37 nt withheld, positions 2663-2699]
AAAGAACGTGGACTCCAACGTCAAAGG
[49 nt withheld, positions 2727-2775]
T
[91 nt withheld, positions 2777-2867]
G
[124 nt withheld, positions 2869-2992]
CAGGTGGCACTTTTCGGGGAAATGTGCGCGGAACCCCTATTTGTTTATTTTTCTAAATACATTCAAATAT
GTATCCGCTCATGAGACAATAACCCTGATAAATGCTTCAATAATATTGAAAAAGGAAGAGTCCTGAGGCG
GAAAGAACCAGCTGTGGAATGTGTGTCAGTTAGGGTGTGGAAAGTCCCCAGGCTCCCCAGCAGGCAGAAG
TATGCAAAGCATGCATCTCAATTAGTCAGCAACCAGGTGTGGAAAGTCCCCAGGCTCCCCAGCAGGCAGA
AGTATGCAAAGCATGCATCTCAATTAGTCAGCAACCATAGTCCCGCCCCTAACTCCGCCCATCCCGCCCC
TAACTCCGCCCAGTTCCGCCCATTCTCCGCCCCATGGCTGACTAATTTTTTTTATTTATGCAGAGGCCGA
GGCCGCCTCGGCCTCTGAGCTATTCCAGAAGTAGTGAGGAGGCTTTTTTGGAGGCCTAGGCTTTTGCAAA
GATCGATCAAGAGACAGGATGAGGATCGTTTCGCATGATTGAACAAGATGGATTGCACGCAGGTTCTCCG
GCCGCTTGGGTGGAGAGGCTATTCGGCTATGACTGGGCACAACAGACAATCGGCTGCTCTGATGCCGCCG
TGTTCCGGCTGTCAGCGCAGGGGCGCCCGGTTCTTTTTGTCAAGACCGACCTGTCCGGTGCCCTGAATGA
ACTGCAAGACGAGGCAGCGCGGCTATCGTGGCTGGCCACGACGGGCGTTCCTTGCGCAGCTGTGCTCGAC
GTTGTCACTGAAGCGGGAAGGGACTGGCTGCTATTGGGCGAAGTGCCGGGGCAGGATCTCCTGTCATCTC
ACCTTGCTCCTGCCGAGAAAGTATCCATCATGGCTGATGCAATGCGGCGGCTGCATACGCTTGATCCGGC
TACCTGCCCATTCGACCACCAAGCGAAACATCGCATCGAGCGAGCACGTACTCGGATGGAAGCCGGTCTT
GTCGATCAGGATGATCTGGACGAAGAGCATCAGGGGCTCGCGCCAGCCGAACTGTTCGCCAGGCTCAAGG
CGAGCATGCCCGACGGCGAGGATCTCGTCGTGACCCATGGCGATGCCTGCTTGCCGAATATCATGGTGGA
AAATGGCCGCTTTTCTGGATTCATCGACTGTGGCCGGCTGGGTGTGGCGGACCGCTATCAGGACATAGCG
TTGGCTACCCGTGATATTGCTGAAGAGCTTGGCGGCGAATGGGCTGACCGCTTCCTCGTGCTTTACGGTA
TCGCCGCTCCCGATTCGCAGCGCATCGCCTTCTATCGCCTTCTTGACGAGTTCTTCTGAGCGGGACTCTG
GGGTTCGAAATGACCGACCAAGCGACGCCCAACCTGCCATCACGAGATTTCGATTCCACCGCCGCCTTCT
ATGAAAGGTTGGGCTTCGGAATCGTTTTCCGGGACGCCGGCTGGATGATCCTCCAGCGCGGGGATCTCAT
GCTGGAGTTCTTCGCCCACCCTAGGGGGAGGCTAACTGAAACACGGAAGGAGACAATACCGGAAGGAACC
CGCGCTATGACGGCAATAAAAAGACAGAATAAAACGCACGGTGTTGGGTCGTTTGTTCATAAACGCGGGG
TTCGGTCCCAGGGCTGGCACTCTGTCGATACCCCACCGAGACCCCATTGGGGCCAATACGCCCGCGTTTC
TTCCTTTTCCCCACCCCACCCCCCAAGTTCGGGTGAAGGCCCAGGGCTCGCAGCCAACGTCGGGGCGGCA
GGCCCTGCCATAGCCTCAGGTTACTCATATATACTTTAGATTGATTTAAAACTTCATTTTTAATTTAAAA
GGATCTAGGTGAAGATCCTTTTTGATAATCTCATGACCAAAATCCCTTAACGTGAGTTTTCGTTCCACTG
AGCGTCAGACCCCGTAGAAAAGATCAAAGGATCTTCTTGAGATCCTTTTTTTCTGCGCGTAATCTGCTGC
TTGCAAACAAAAAAACCACCGCTACCAGCGGTGGTTTGTTTGCCGGATCAAGAGCTACCAACTCTTTTTC
CGAAGGTAACTGGCTTCAGCAGAGCGCAGATACCAAATACTGTCCTTCTAGTGTAGCCGTAGTTAGGCCA
CCACTTCAAGAACTCTGTAGCACCGCCTACATACCTCGCTCTGCTAATCCTGTTACCAGTGGCTGCTGCC
AGTGGCGATAAGTCGTGTCTTACCGGGTTGGACTCAAGACGATAGTTACCGGATAAGGCGCAGCGGTCGG
GCTGAACGGGGGGTTCGTGCACACAGCCCAGCTTGGAGCGAACGACCTACACCGAACTGAGATACCTACA
GCGTGAGCTATGAGAAAGCGCCACGCTTCCCGAAGGGAGAAAGGCGGACAGGTATCCGGTAAGCGGCAGG
GTCGGAACAGGAGAGCGCACGAGGGAGCTTCCAGGGGGAAACGCCTGGTATCTTTATAGTCCTGTCGGGT
TTCGCCACCTCTGACTTGAGCGTCGATTTTTGTGATGCTCGTCAGGGGGGCGGAGCCTATGGAAAAACGC
CAGCAACGCGGCCTTTTTACGGTTCCTGGCCTTTTGCTGGCCTTTTGCTCACATGTTCTTTCCTGCGTTA
TCCCCTGATTCTGTGGATAACCGTATTACCGCCATGCAT
