>Addgene plasmid #65696 | pYNL-C1_RhoB | addgene partial sequence | sequence record 115486 | CMV-F 5'-CGCAAATGGGCGGTAGGCGTG-3'
CTATATAAGCAGAGCTGGTTTAGTGAACCGTCAGATCCGCTAGCGCCACCATGGTGAGCAAGGGCGAGGA
GCTGTTCACCGGGGTGGTGCCCATCCTGGTCGAGCTGGACGGCGACGTAAACGGCCACAAGTTCAGCGTG
TCCGGCGAGGGCGAGGGCGATGCCACCTACGGCAAGCTGACCCTGAAGCTGATCTGCACCACCGGCAAGC
TGCCCGTGCCCTGGCCCACCCTCGTGACCACCCTGGGCTACGGCCTGCAGTGCTTCGCCCGCTACCCCGA
CCACATGAAGCAGCACGACTTCTTCAAGTCCGCCATGCCCGAAGGCTACGTCCAGGAGCGCACCATCTTC
TTCAAGGACGACGGCAACTACAAGACCCGCGCCGAGGTGAAGTTCGAGGGCGACACCCTGGTGAACCGCA
TCGAGCTGAAGGGCATCGACTTCAAGGAGGACGGCAACATCCTGGGGCACAAGCTGGAGTACAACTACAA
CAGCCACAACGTCTATATCACCGCCGACAAGCAGAAGAACGGCATCAAGGCCAACTTCAAGATCCGCCAC
AACATCGAGGACGGCGGCGTGCAGCTCGCCGACCACTACCAGCAGAACACCCCCATCGGCGACGGCCCCG
TGCTGCTGCCCGACAACCACTACCTGAGCTACCAGTCCAAGCTGAGCAAAGACCCCAACGAGAAGCGCGA
TCACATGGTCCTGCTGGAGTTCGTGACCGCCGCCGGGGGTACCAAGGTGTACGACCCCGAGCAGAGGAAG
AGGATGATCACCGGCCCCCAGTGGTGGGCCAGGTGCAAGCAGATGAACGTGCTGGACAGCTTCATCAACT
ACTACGACAGCGAGAAGCACGCCGAGAACGCCGTGATCTTCCTGCACGGCAACGCCACTAGCAGCTACCT
GTGGAGGCACGTGGTGCCCCACATCGAGCCCGTGGCCAGGTGCATCATCCCCGATCTGATCGGCATGGGC
AAGAGCGGCAAGAGCGGCAACGGCAGCTACAGGCTGCTGGACCACTACAAGTACCTGACCGCCTGGTTCG
AGCTTCTGAACCTGCCCAAGAAGATCATCTTC
