>Addgene plasmid #65696 | pYNL-C1_RhoB | addgene partial sequence | sequence record 115488 | SV40pA-R 5'-GAAATTTGTGATGCTATTGC-3'
TTATAAGCTGCAATAAACAAGTTAACAACAACAATTGCATTCATTTTATGTTTCAGGTTCAGGGGGAGGT
GTGGGAGGTTTTTTAAAGCAAGTAAAACCTCTACAAATGTGGTATGGCTGATTATGATCAGTTATCTAGA
TCCGGTGGATCCCGGGCCCGCGGTACCGTCGACTCATAGCACCTTGCAGCAGTTGATGCAGCCGTTCTGG
GAGCCGTAGCGCTTCTGCAGCGCGGCGCGCGTGGCCGTCTCGAAGACCTCGCGCACGCCTTCCTTGGTCT
TGGCAGAGCACTCGAGGTAGTCGTAGGCTTGGATGCGCACGGCCATGGCGCGGCCGTCATCCGTGCGAAC
GGGTTCCTGCTTCATGCGGGCCAGCTCTGTGCGGACATGCTCGTCGCTGCGCAGGTCTTTTTTGTTGGCC
ACCAGGATGATGGGCACATTGGGACAGAAGTGCTTCACCTCGGGGACCCACTTCTCGGGGATGTTCTCCA
GCGAGTCCGGGCTGTCCACCGAGAAGCACATGAGAATGACGTCGGTGTCCGGGTAGGAGAGCGGCCGCAG
GCGGTCGTAGTCCTCCTGGCCAGCTGTGTCCCACAAAGCCAACTCTACCTGCTTTCCATCCACCTCGATA
TCTGCCACATAGTTCTCAAACACTGTGGGCACATACACCTCTGGGAACTCGTCCTTGCTGAAGACTATGA
GCAAGCATGTCTTTCCACAGGCTCCATCACCAACAACCACCAGTTTCTTCCGGTTCAGGTCCTCCTCGGA
GATCAGCTTCTGCTCGGAATTCGAAGCTTGAGCTCGAGATCTGAGTCCGGACTGCTCGTTCTTCAGCACT
CTCTCCACGAAGCTCTTGATGTACTTGCCCATCTCGTCGGGGGCGTCCTCCTGGAGGAAGTGCAGGCCCT
TCACCTTCACGAACTCGGTGTTGGGG
